Addgene plasmid #220196: pMRS-XylS-dCas9
Purpose: mini-Tn7 dCas9 expression vector - XylS/pM promoter
Depositing lab: Larry Halverson. Depositing organization: Iowa State University. Publication: Optimized CRISPR Interference System for Investigating Pseudomonas alloputida Genes Involved in Rhizosphere Microbiome Assembly. Roghair Stroud MN, Vang DX, Halverson LJ. ACS Synth Biol. 2024 Aug 20. doi: 10.1021/acssynbio.4c00312. PubMed 39163848.
Backbone
  Vector backbone: pMRS-dCas9
  Vector type: Bacterial Expression, CRISPR
Growth in bacteria
  Bacterial resistance: Kanamycin and Gentamicin, 50 & 10 μg/mL
  Growth temperature: 37°C
  Growth strain: Pir1
  Copy number: High Copy
Gene/Insert
  Gene/Insert name: Pseudomonas aeruginosa-codon optimized Streptococcus pyogenes dCas9 (alt name: dCas9)
  Species: Synthetic
  Insert size (bp): 4107
  Mutation: Pseudomonas aeruginosa codon optimized
  Promoter: XylS/pM
  Cloning method: Restriction Enzyme; 5′ cloning site Unknown (unknown if destroyed)
Terms and licenses: Academic/Nonprofit Terms; Industry Terms: Not Available to Industry
How to cite: pMRS-XylS-dCas9 was a gift from Larry Halverson (Addgene plasmid # 220196 ; http://n2t.net/addgene:220196 ; RRID:Addgene_220196)
