[The description below was written by a language model from this plasmid's Addgene catalogue record and pLannotate feature annotations shown in this document.]
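Description:
pMRS-XylS-dCas9 is a mini-Tn7 delivery plasmid for placing an inducible dCas9 gene into the chromosome of Pseudomonas as part of a CRISPR interference system; the associated work applied the system to Pseudomonas alloputida. It is built on the pMRS-dCas9 backbone and replicates from the R6K γ origin, which depends on the pi initiator protein. It is therefore maintained in a pir-expressing E. coli host and behaves as a suicide vector in recipients that lack pi. An incP oriT allows conjugative mobilisation. The plasmid is selected with kanamycin and gentamicin. The kanamycin marker (aphA1) lies on the backbone with oriT and the origin, outside the transposon ends.

The 9,627 nt sequence is circular, and the transposable segment runs from Tn7L across the sequence junction to Tn7R. Just inside Tn7L is a gentamicin acetyltransferase gene driven by the class 1 integron Pc promoter. It is flanked by FRT sites, an arrangement that normally allows FLP recombinase to remove the marker after integration. Next comes xylS, encoding the TOL plasmid regulator, oriented opposite to the Pm promoter it activates in the presence of inducers such as m-toluate or benzoate. Pm drives a roughly 4.1 kb Streptococcus pyogenes dCas9 coding sequence that has been codon-optimised for Pseudomonas aeruginosa. The annotation labels it simply as cas9, and the inactivating mutations are not itemised in the record. rrnB T1 and lambda t0 terminators follow the gene and insulate it before Tn7R. Short fragments annotated as CmR, lacZα and a multiple cloning site appear to be cloning remnants.

No guide RNA cassette is annotated, so the guide is presumably supplied from a separate construct. The Tn7 transposase functions needed for insertion are also not annotated here.
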