Features (pLannotate 1.2.2; 19 found; start..end, strand, type, name):
     61..1026    -  CDS            XylS: XylS regulator encoded by the Pseudomonas putida TOL plasmid pWWO; xylS; stimulates transcription from the Pm promoter in the presence of aromatic compounds such as m-toluate or benzoate
   1287..1692    +  CDS            CmR (fragment): chloramphenicol acetyltransferase; cat; confers resistance to chloramphenicol
   1654..1914    -  CDS            YPRA_ECOLX (fragment): Protein predicted: Swiss-Prot protein existence level 4. From Escherichia coli.
   1926..2006    +  promoter       Pm promoter: The bacterial Pm promoter is activated by XylS in the presence of benzoate or m-toluate (Marqués et al., 1999).
   2152..6255    +  CDS            cas9: CAS9_STRP1 - Also known as csn1 From Streptococcus pyogenes serotype M1.
   6282..6353    +  terminator     rrnB T1 terminator: transcription terminator T1 from the E. coli rrnB gene
   6354..6380    -  misc_feature   MCS (fragment): pBluescript multiple cloning site
   6380..6404    +  CDS            lacZα (fragment): LacZα fragment of β-galactosidase; lacZ fragment
   6415..6509    +  terminator     lambda t0 terminator: transcription terminator from phage lambda
   6513..6712    +  mobile_element Tn7R (fragment): mini-Tn7 element (right end of the Tn7 transposon) Tn7
   6822..7634    +  CDS            aphA1: KKA1_ECOLX - Also known as nptI. Protein inferred from homology: Swiss-Prot protein existence level 3. Resistance to kanamycin and structurally-related aminoglycosides, including amikacin. From Escherichia coli.
   7804..7912    +  oriT           oriT: incP origin of transfer
   7934..8322    -  rep_origin     R6K γ ori: γ replication origin from E. coli plasmid R6K; requires the R6K initiator protein pi for replication
   8331..8496    +  mobile_element Tn7L: mini-Tn7 element (left end of the Tn7 transposon) Tn7
   8510..8596    -  terminator     rrnB T1 terminator: Escherichia coli rrnB; transcription terminator T1 from the E. coli rrnB gene
   8645..8678    +  protein_bind   FRT (minimal): supports FLP-mediated excision but not integration (Turan and Bode, 2011) FLP recombinase from the Saccharomyces cerevisiae 2μ plasmid
   8808..9341    -  CDS            GmR: gentamycin acetyltransferase; aacC1; confers resistance to gentamycin
   9511..9539    -  promoter       Pc promoter: intI1 (promoter lies within the coding sequence); class 1 integron promoter
   9580..9627    +  protein_bind   FRT: FLP-mediated recombination occurs in the 8-bp core sequence TCTAGAAA (Turan and Bode, 2011). FLP recombinase from the Saccharomyces cerevisiae 2μ plasmid
>Addgene plasmid #220196 | pMRS-XylS-dCas9 | addgene full sequence | sequence record 446713 | Addgene NGS Result
AGAGCGCTTTTGAAGCTAATTCGATCATGCATGAGCGACGTCTTAATTAAACGTTCGTAATCAAGCCACT
TCCTTTTTGCATTGACGCAGGGTGTCGGAAGGCAACTCGCCGAACGCGCTCCTATAGTTTTCAGCGAAGC
GTCCCAAATGTAAGAAGCCGTAGTCTAGGGCTATCTCAGTTATACTACGCACATTGGCACTGGGATCGTT
CAAGCAGGCGCGGATGCTTTCGAGCTTGCGGTTGCGGATGTAGTTCTTCGGCGTGGTGCCGGCGTGCTTC
TCGAACAAATTGTAGAGCGAGCGTGGACTCATCATCGCCAGCTCCGCTAACCGCTCAAGGCTGATATTCC
GTTTGAGATTCTCCTCAATGAATTGAACGACTCGCTCGAAAGACGGGTTACCTTTGCTGAAAATTTCACG
GCTGACATTGCTGCCCAGCATTTCGAGCAGCTTGGAAGCGATGATCCCCGCATAGTGCTCTTGGACCCGA
GGCATCGACTTTGTATGTTCCGCTTCGTCACAAACTAACCCGAGTAGATTGATAAAGCCATCGAGTTGCT
GGAGATTGTGTCGCGCGGCGAAACGGATACCCTCCCTCGGCTTGTGCCAATTGTTGTCACTGCACGCCCG
ATCAAGGACCACTGAGGGCAATTTAACGATAAATTTCTCGCAATCTTCTGAATAGGTCAGGTCGGCTTGG
TCATCCGGATTGAGCAGCAATAGTTCGCCCGGCGCAAAATAGTGCTCCTGGCCATGGCCACGCCACAGGC
AATGGCCTTTGAGTATTATTTGCAGATGATAACAGGTCTCTAATCCAGGCGAGATTACCCTCACGCTACC
GCCGTAGCTGATTCGACACAGATCGAGGCATCCGAAGATTCTGTGGTGCAGCCTGCCTGCCGGGCGCCCG
CCCTTGGGCAGGCGAATAGAGTGCGTACCGACATACTGGTTAACATAATCGGAGACTGCATAGGGCTCGG
CGTGGACGAAGATCTGACTTTTCTCGTTCAATAAGCAAAAATCCATAGTTCACGGTTCTCTTATTTTAAT
GTGGGCTGCTTGGTGTGATGTAGAAAGGCGCCAAGTCGATGAAAATGCATCTCGACGTGATGCGTATACG
GGTTACCCCCATTGCCACGTTGCGCCATCCTTTTTGCAATCAGTGACCACTTTTCCAAGCAAAAATAACG
CCAAGCAGAACGAAGACGTTCTTTTTAAGAAGCGAGAACACCAGAAGTTCGTGCTGTCGGGGCATGGGGC
GACGAATTGGCGGATAAAGGGGATCTGCTGGATATTACGGCCTTTTTAAAGACCGTAAAGAAAAATAAGC
ACAAGTTTTATCCGGCCTTTATTCACATTCTTGCCCGCCTGATGAATGCTCATCCGTAATTACGTATGGC
AATGAAAGACGGTGAGCTGGTGATATGGGATAGTGTTCACCCTTGTTACACCGTTTTCCATGAGCAAACT
GAAACGTTTTCATCGCTCTGGAGTGAATACCACGACGATTTCCGGCAGTTTCTACACATATATTCGCAAG
ATGTGGCGTGTTACGGTGAAAACCTGGCCTATTTCCCTAAAGGGTTTATTGAGAATATGTTTTTCGTCTC
AGCCAATCCCTGGGTGAGTTTCACCAGTTTTGATTTAAACGTGGCCAATATGGACAACTTCTTCGCCCCC
GTTTTCACCATGCATGGGAATTAGCTTGATCTGACCAACGACCGGTAGCGGAGCTATCCAACGGCGGTAT
ACCAGGAAAACACACAGCAGGTACATCAGAACAGTACCATGACTGAAGAACAAATAGTTTTTTCCTGATC
CATAAAGCAGAACGGCCTGCTCCATGACAAATCTGGCTCCCCAACTAATGCCCCATGCAGCCAGCATAAC
CAGCATAAAGTGCAGTGTCCGGTTTGATAGGGATAAGTCCAGCCTTGCAAGAAGCGGATACAGGAGTGCA
AAAAATGGCTATCTCTAGTAAGGCCTACCCCTTAGGCTTTATGCAACAGAAACAATAATAATGGAGTCAT
GACCATGCCTAGGGCCCAAGTTCACTTAAAAAGGAGATCAACAATGAAAGCAATTTTCGTACTGAAACAT
CTTAATCATGCTAAGGAGGTACCGCTAGCGGTTATAGAAGGAGATATACATATGGATAAAAAGTACAGCA
TCGGGCTCGCGATCGGGACCAACTCCGTGGGGTGGGCCGTCATCACGGACGAGTATAAGGTCCCGTCGAA
GAAATTCAAGGTCCTCGGGAACACGGATCGGCATAGCATCAAAAAAGACCTGATCGGGGCCCTCCTGTTC
GACTCCGGCGAGACCGCGGAGGCGACGCGCCTCAAGCGCACGGCCCGGCGCCGCTATACGCGGCGCAAAA
ATCGGATCTGCTATCTCCAAGAGATCTTCAGCAATGAGATGGCGAAAGTGGATGACTCCTTCTTCCACCG
GCTCGAAGAGTCGTTCCTGGTCGAGGAAGATAAAAAGCATGAGAGCCATCCGATCTTCGGGAATATCGTG
GACGAGGTGGCCTACCATGAGAAATACCCGACCATCTATCATCTGCGGAAGAAACTGGTGGACTCCACCG
ACAAGGCGGACCTCCGCCTGATCTATCTCGCGCTGGCCCATATGATCAAGTTCCGCGGGCACTTCCTGAT
CGAGGGGGATCTCAACCCCGATAACTCGGATGTGGACAAACTGTTCATCCAACTCGTCCAGACCTATAAT
CAACTGTTCGAAGAGAATCCGATCAATGCCAGCGGCGTCGATGCCAAGGCGATCCTCTCGGCCCGGCTCT
CCAAGTCGCGGCGGCTCGAAAATCTGATCGCCCAACTCCCCGGCGAGAAGAAGAATGGCCTGTTCGGGAA
CCTCATCGCCCTCTCCCTGGGGCTGACCCCCAATTTCAAAAGCAACTTCGACCTGGCCGAAGATGCGAAA
CTCCAGCTGTCCAAGGATACCTACGACGACGATCTGGACAACCTCCTGGCGCAAATCGGGGATCAGTATG
CCGATCTCTTCCTGGCGGCCAAAAATCTCTCCGATGCGATCCTCCTGTCGGATATCCTGCGGGTGAATAC
CGAGATCACCAAAGCCCCCCTGAGCGCCTCGATGATCAAACGCTACGACGAGCATCATCAAGACCTGACC
CTCCTGAAGGCCCTCGTGCGCCAGCAGCTGCCGGAGAAATATAAAGAAATCTTCTTCGATCAGTCCAAAA
ATGGGTATGCGGGGTACATCGACGGCGGGGCCTCGCAGGAAGAGTTCTATAAGTTCATCAAACCGATCCT
GGAAAAAATGGATGGGACCGAAGAGCTCCTGGTGAAACTCAACCGCGAAGACCTCCTGCGGAAACAGCGC
ACGTTCGACAACGGCTCCATCCCCCATCAAATCCACCTCGGGGAGCTCCATGCGATCCTCCGCCGGCAGG
AAGATTTCTACCCCTTCCTCAAAGATAACCGGGAAAAAATCGAGAAAATCCTCACCTTCCGGATCCCCTA
CTACGTCGGCCCGCTGGCGCGGGGGAACTCCCGGTTCGCGTGGATGACGCGCAAGTCGGAGGAGACGATC
ACCCCCTGGAATTTCGAAGAGGTGGTGGATAAGGGCGCCTCGGCGCAAAGCTTCATCGAACGGATGACGA
ATTTCGACAAAAACCTCCCGAATGAGAAAGTCCTGCCCAAGCATTCGCTGCTCTACGAATATTTCACCGT
GTACAATGAACTGACGAAAGTCAAGTATGTCACCGAGGGCATGCGCAAACCCGCCTTCCTGTCGGGGGAA
CAGAAAAAGGCGATCGTGGATCTGCTGTTCAAAACCAATCGCAAGGTCACGGTGAAGCAGCTCAAAGAAG
ACTATTTCAAAAAAATCGAGTGCTTCGATTCCGTGGAGATCTCCGGCGTGGAAGATCGGTTCAACGCGTC
GCTGGGGACCTATCATGATCTGCTGAAAATCATCAAAGATAAGGACTTCCTGGACAACGAAGAAAATGAA
GACATCCTGGAGGACATCGTCCTCACGCTGACGCTGTTCGAGGATCGCGAGATGATCGAAGAGCGACTGA
AGACGTATGCCCATCTCTTCGACGATAAAGTGATGAAACAACTCAAACGCCGGCGGTACACGGGCTGGGG
GCGCCTGTCCCGCAAGCTGATCAACGGGATCCGGGACAAACAAAGTGGGAAAACGATCCTCGACTTCCTC
AAGTCGGATGGCTTCGCGAACCGGAACTTCATGCAACTCATCCATGACGACAGCCTCACCTTCAAGGAAG
ATATCCAAAAAGCCCAAGTCTCCGGCCAGGGCGACTCCCTGCACGAACATATCGCGAACCTGGCGGGCTC
GCCCGCCATCAAGAAAGGCATCCTCCAGACGGTCAAAGTGGTCGACGAACTGGTGAAAGTGATGGGGCGG
CATAAACCCGAGAATATCGTCATCGAAATGGCCCGCGAGAACCAAACCACGCAGAAAGGCCAGAAAAATA
GCCGGGAGCGCATGAAGCGCATCGAGGAAGGCATCAAGGAGCTGGGCAGCCAGATCCTCAAGGAGCATCC
GGTCGAAAACACCCAACTCCAAAATGAGAAGCTGTATCTCTACTATCTGCAAAATGGGCGCGATATGTAC
GTCGATCAGGAGCTCGATATCAACCGCCTCTCCGACTACGATGTGGATGCGATCGTCCCCCAGTCCTTCC
TGAAAGATGACAGCATCGATAACAAGGTGCTCACCCGGTCGGACAAAAATCGCGGGAAGTCCGATAATGT
CCCGTCCGAAGAAGTGGTGAAAAAGATGAAGAACTACTGGCGGCAACTCCTCAACGCGAAGCTGATCACC
CAGCGCAAATTCGATAACCTCACCAAGGCCGAGCGGGGCGGGCTCTCGGAGCTCGATAAGGCCGGCTTCA
TCAAGCGCCAGCTGGTCGAGACGCGCCAAATCACGAAGCACGTGGCGCAAATCCTCGATAGCCGGATGAA
TACCAAGTATGACGAGAATGATAAACTCATCCGGGAAGTGAAAGTGATCACGCTGAAAAGCAAACTCGTG
TCCGACTTCCGGAAGGATTTCCAATTCTATAAAGTGCGCGAAATCAACAACTATCATCACGCGCATGACG
CGTACCTCAATGCCGTCGTGGGCACGGCCCTCATCAAGAAGTACCCGAAGCTGGAAAGCGAATTCGTCTA
CGGCGATTACAAAGTGTACGATGTGCGCAAAATGATCGCGAAATCGGAACAAGAAATCGGCAAGGCGACC
GCGAAGTACTTCTTCTATTCGAATATCATGAATTTCTTCAAAACCGAAATCACCCTCGCGAACGGCGAAA
TCCGCAAACGCCCGCTCATCGAGACGAACGGGGAGACCGGGGAAATCGTGTGGGACAAGGGGCGCGACTT
CGCCACCGTGCGGAAAGTCCTGTCCATGCCGCAAGTGAATATCGTGAAAAAAACCGAAGTGCAAACCGGC
GGCTTCTCGAAGGAAAGCATCCTCCCCAAACGCAACAGCGATAAACTGATCGCCCGGAAGAAGGACTGGG
ACCCCAAAAAATATGGGGGCTTCGACTCGCCGACCGTGGCGTACTCGGTCCTCGTGGTGGCGAAGGTCGA
AAAAGGGAAAAGCAAAAAACTGAAAAGCGTCAAGGAACTGCTCGGCATCACGATCATGGAGCGCTCCTCC
TTCGAAAAAAACCCGATCGATTTCCTGGAGGCGAAAGGCTACAAGGAGGTCAAAAAGGACCTGATCATCA
AGCTCCCCAAATATAGCCTGTTCGAACTGGAAAATGGCCGCAAGCGGATGCTGGCCTCCGCGGGCGAGCT
GCAAAAGGGGAACGAACTCGCGCTCCCGAGCAAATACGTCAACTTCCTCTATCTCGCGTCGCATTATGAA
AAGCTGAAGGGGAGCCCCGAATATAATGAACAAAAACAGCTGTTCGTGGAACAACATAAACACTATCTCG
ATGAGATCATCGAGCAAATCTCGGAGTTCTCCAAACGGGTCATCCTCGCGGACGCCAATCTCGATAAGGT
GCTGTCGGCGTACAATAAACATCGCGATAAGCCGATCCGCGAGCAAGCCGAGAACATCATCCACCTCTTC
ACGCTGACGAATCTGGGCGCGCCGGCCGCCTTCAAGTACTTCGACACGACGATCGATCGGAAGCGGTACA
CCTCGACGAAAGAAGTGCTCGACGCCACGCTGATCCACCAATCCATCACGGGTCTGTATGAAACCCGCAT
CGACCTCTCGCAACTCGGCGGGGACTAACTCGAGTAAGGATCTCCAGGCATCAAATAAAACGAAAGGCTC
AGTCGAAAGACTGGGCCTTTCGTTTTATCTGTTGTTTGTCGGTGAACGCTCTCGGGATCCACTAGTTCTA
GAGCGGCCGCGTCGTGACTGGGAAAACCCTGGCGACTAGTCTTGGACTCCTGTTGATAGATCCAGTAATG
ACCTCAGAACTCCATCTGGATTTGTTCAGAACGCTCGGTTGCCGCCGGGCGTTTTTTATTGGTGAGAATC
CAGCCACGCCCCTCTTTAATACGACGGGCAATTTGCACTTCAGAAAATGAAGAGTTTGCTTTAGCCATAA
CAAAAGTCCAGTATGCTTTTTCACAGCATAACTGGACTGATTTCAGTTTACAACTATTCTGTCTAGTTTA
AGACTTTATTGTCATAGTTTAGATCTATTTTGTTCAGTTTAAGACTTTATTGTCCGCCCACAATTTAAAT
TTGTGTCTCAAAATCTCTGATGTTACATTGCACAAGATAAAAATATATCATCATGAACAATAAAACTGTC
TGCTTACATAAACAGTAATACAAGGGGTGTTATGAGCCATATTCAGCGTGAAACGAGCTGTAGCCGTCCG
CGTCTGAACAGCAACATGGATGCGGATCTGTATGGCTATAAATGGGCGCGTGATAACGTGGGTCAGAGCG
GCGCGACCATTTATCGTCTGTATGGCAAACCGGATGCGCCGGAACTGTTTCTGAAACATGGCAAAGGCAG
CGTGGCGAACGATGTGACCGATGAAATGGTGCGTCTGAACTGGCTGACCGAATTTATGCCGCTGCCGACC
ATTAAACATTTTATTCGCACCCCGGATGATGCGTGGCTGCTGACCACCGCGATTCCGGGCAAAACCGCGT
TTCAGGTGCTGGAAGAATATCCGGATAGCGGCGAAAACATTGTGGATGCGCTGGCCGTGTTTCTGCGTCG
TCTGCATAGCATTCCGGTGTGCAACTGCCCGTTTAACAGCGATCGTGTGTTTCGTCTGGCCCAGGCGCAG
AGCCGTATGAACAACGGCCTGGTGGATGCGAGCGATTTTGATGATGAACGTAACGGCTGGCCGGTGGAAC
AGGTGTGGAAAGAAATGCATAAACTGCTGCCGTTTAGCCCGGATAGCGTGGTGACCCACGGCGATTTTAG
CCTGGATAACCTGATTTTCGATGAAGGCAAACTGATTGGCTGCATTGATGTGGGCCGTGTGGGCATTGCG
GATCGTTATCAGGATCTGGCCATTCTGTGGAACTGCCTGGGCGAATTTAGCCCGAGCCTGCAAAAACGTC
TGTTTCAGAAATATGGCATTGATAATCCGGATATGAACAAACTGCAATTTCATCTGATGCTGGATGAATT
TTTCTAATAATTAATTGGACCGCGGTCCGCGCGTTGTCCTTTTCCGCTGCATAACCCTGCTTCGGGGTCA
TTATAGCGATTTTTTCGGTATATCCATCCTTTTTCGCACGATATACAGGATTTTGCCAAAGGGTTCGTGT
AGACTTTCCTTGGTGTATCCAACGGCGTCAGCCGGGCAGGATAGGTGAAGTAGGCCCACCCGCGAGCGGG
TGTTCCTTCTTCACTGTCCCTTATTCGCACCTGGCGGTGCTCAACGGGAATCCTGCTCTGCGAGGCTGGC
CGTAGGCCGGCCGGCGCGCCCCATGTCAGCCGTTAAGTGTTCCTGTGTCACTCAAAATTGCTTTGAGAGG
CTCTAAGGGCTTCTCAGTGCGTTACATCCCTGGCTTGTTGTCCACAACCGTTAAACCTTAAAGGCTTTAA
AAGCCTTATATATTCTTTTTTTTCTTATAAAACTTAAAACCTTAGAGGCTATTTAAGTTGCTGATTTATA
TTAATTTTATTGTTCAAACATGAGAGCTTAGTACGTGAAACATGAGAGCTTAGTACGTTAGCCATGAGAG
CTTAGTACGTTAGCCATGAGGGTTTAGTTCGTTAAACATGAGAGCTTAGTACGTTAAACATGAGAGCTTA
GTACGTGAAACATGAGAGCTTAGTACGTACTATCAACAGGTTGAACTGCTGATCTTCAGATCGGCGCGCC
TGTGGGCGGACAAAATAGTTGGGAACTGGGAGGGGTGGAAATGGAGTTTTTAAGGATTATTTAGGGAAGA
GTGACAAAATAGATGGGAACTGGGTGTAGCGTCGTAAGCTAATACGAAAATTAAAAATGACAAAATAGTT
TGGAACTAGATTTCACTTATCTGGTTTCTAGGGCGGCGGATTTGTCCTACTCAGGAGAGCGTTCACCGAC
AAACAACAGATAAAACGAAAGGCCCAGTCTTTCGACTGAGCCTTTCGTTTTATTTGATGCCGACGTCCGG
ACGATCGAATTGGGGATCTTGAAGTACCTATTCCGAAGTTCCTATTCTCTAGAAAGTATAGGAACTTCAG
AGCGCTTTTGAAGCTGATGTGCTTAAAAACTTACTCAATGGAATTCTAGATCGAATTGGCCGCGGCGTTG
TGACAATTTACCGAACAACTCCGCGGCCGGGAAGCCGATCTCGGCTTGAACGAATTGTTAGGTGGCGGTA
CTTGGGTCGATATCAAAGTGCATCACTTCTTCCCGTATGCCCAACTTTGTATAGAGAGCCACTGCGGGAT
CGTCACCGTAATCTGCTTGCACGTAGATCACATAAGCACCAAGCGCGTTGGCCTCATGCTTGAGGAGATT
GATGAGCGCGGTGGCAATGCCCTGCCTCCGGTGCTCGCCGGAGACTGCGAGATCATAGATATAGATCTCA
CTACGCGGCTGCTCAAACTTGGGCAGAACGTAAGCCGCGAGAGCGCCAACAACCGCTTCTTGGTCGAAGG
CAGCAAGCGCGATGAATGTCTTACTACGGAGCAAGTTCCCGAGGTAATCGGAGTCCGGCTGATGTTGGGA
GTAGGTGGCTACGTCTCCGAACTCACGACCGAAAAGATCAAGAGCAGCCCGCATGGATTTGACTTGGTCA
GGGCCGAGCCTACATGTGCGAATGATGCCCATACTTGAGCCACCTAACTTTGTTTTAGGGCGACTGCCCT
GCTGCGTAACATCGTTGCTGCTCCATAACATCAAACATCGACCCACGGCGTAACGCGCTTGCTGCTTGGA
TGCCCGAGGCATAGACTGTACAAAAAAACAGTCATAACAAGCCATGAAAACCGCCACTGCGCCGTTACCA
CCGCTGCGTTCGGTCAAGGTTCTGGACCAGTTGCGTGAGCGCATACGCTACTTGCATTACAGTTTACGAA
CCGAACAGGCTTATGTCAATCCGATCCATTGCTGTTGACAAAGGGAATCAGGGGATCTTGAAGTTCCTAT
TCCGAAGTTCCTATTCTCTAGAAAGTATAGGAACTTC
